Addgene plasmid #194053: Punc-4c.TIR1
Purpose: TIR1 expression vector under the unc-4c promoter expressed in the DA motor neurons in C. elegans
Depositing lab: Kota Mizumoto. Depositing organization: University of British Columbia. Publication: Targeting endogenous proteins for spatial and temporal knockdown using auxin-inducible degron in Caenorhabditis elegans. Kurashina M, Mizumoto K. STAR Protoc. 2023 Jan 13;4(1):102028. doi: 10.1016/j.xpro.2022.102028. PubMed 36640369.
Backbone
  Vector backbone: delta-pSM
  Vector type: Worm Expression
Growth in bacteria
  Bacterial resistance: Ampicillin, 100 μg/mL
  Growth temperature: 37°C
  Growth strain: DH5alpha
  Copy number: High Copy
Gene/Insert
  Gene/Insert name: TIR1
  Species: A. thaliana (mustard weed)
  Insert size (bp): 1887
  Mutation: codon-optimized for expression in C. elegans; Two point mutations D170E and M473L incorporated; Derived from pLZ31 (Addgene Plasmid #71720)
  Entrez Gene: TIR1 (a.k.a. AT3G62980, AtTIR1, TRANSPORT INHIBITOR RESPONSE 1)
  Promoter: unc-4c
  Cloning method: Restriction Enzyme; 5′ cloning site AscI (not destroyed); 3′ cloning site KpnI (not destroyed)
  Sequencing primers: 5′ unc-4c F GAAGTCTAGCAGGATTAAGC; 3′ unc-54 utr R cttagaagtcagaggcacgg
Resource information
  A portion of this plasmid was derived from a plasmid made by: The TIR1 sequence was PCR-amplified from pLZ31 (pCFJ151_Peft-3_TIR1_linker_mRuby_unc-54 3'UTR) (Plasmid #71720).
Terms and licenses: Academic/Nonprofit Terms; Industry Terms: Not Available to Industry
How to cite: Punc-4c.TIR1 was a gift from Kota Mizumoto (Addgene plasmid # 194053 ; http://n2t.net/addgene:194053 ; RRID:Addgene_194053)
