[The description below was written by a language model from this plasmid's Addgene catalogue record and pLannotate feature annotations shown in this document.]
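Description:
Punc-4c.TIR1 is a C. elegans expression plasmid built on the delta-pSM backbone that drives the Arabidopsis thaliana auxin receptor TIR1 from the unc-4c promoter, which the record describes as active in the DA class of motor neurons. It is maintained in E. coli as a high-copy plasmid through a ColE1/pUC-type origin and selected with ampicillin via the β-lactamase gene and its native promoter. The feature table also picks up backbone remnants that have no role in the worm, including fragments of rop, bom and lacI along with a CAP site, lac promoter and lac operator.

The roughly 1.9 kb TIR1 coding sequence is codon-optimized for C. elegans, carries the D170E and M473L substitutions, and was amplified from an earlier TIR1-mRuby plasmid before being cloned between AscI and KpnI sites, both of which are retained. In the annotated sequence the TIR1 open reading frame sits about 1.1 kb into the record; the upstream region, which presumably holds the unc-4c promoter, is not annotated by the automated tool. The name of the 3′ sequencing primer suggests an unc-54 3′UTR follows the insert, and the short match to aex-5, a neighbouring worm gene, downstream of TIR1 is probably part of that genomic segment, although neither point is stated explicitly.

TIR1 is the F-box substrate-recognition subunit of an SCF E3 ubiquitin ligase that, when bound to auxin, recruits degron-tagged proteins for proteasomal degradation. Expressing it only in DA neurons allows auxin-inducible, cell-type-specific and temporally controlled knockdown of endogenous proteins carrying an auxin-inducible degron tag.
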