Features (pLannotate 1.2.2; 11 found; start..end, strand, type, name):
   1096..2979    +  CDS            TIR1: TIR1_ARATH - Also known as FBL1, WEI1. Experimental evidence at protein level: Swiss-Prot protein existence level 1. Auxin receptor that mediates Aux/IAA proteins proteasomal degradation and auxin-regulated transcription. The SCF(TIR1) E3 ubiquitin ligase complex is involved in auxin-mediated signaling pathway that regulate root and hypocotyl growth, lateral root formation, cell elongation, and gravitropism. Appears to allow pericycle cells to overcome G2 arrest prior to lateral root development. Plays a role in ethylene signaling in roots. Confers sensitivity to the virulent bacterial pathoge
   3514..3666    +  CDS            aex-5 (fragment): AEX5_CAEEL - Also known as kpc-3 From Caenorhabditis elegans.
   3793..3828    +  CDS            rop (fragment): Rop protein, which maintains plasmids at low copy number; rop
   3930..4029    +  misc_feature   bom (fragment): basis of mobility region from pBR322
   4131..4235    +  promoter       AmpR promoter: bla
   4236..5096    +  CDS            AmpR: β-lactamase; bla; confers resistance to ampicillin, carbenicillin, and related antibiotics
   5267..5855    +  rep_origin     ori: high-copy-number ColE1/pMB1/pBR322/pUC origin of replication
   6038..6130    +  CDS            lacI (fragment): lac repressor; lacI; The lac repressor binds to the lac operator to inhibit transcription in E. coli. This inhibition can be relieved by adding lactose or isopropyl-β-D-thiogalactopyranoside (IPTG).
   6143..6164    +  protein_bind   CAP binding site: CAP binding activates transcription in the presence of cAMP. E. coli catabolite activator protein
   6179..6209    +  promoter       lac promoter: promoter for the E. coli lac operon
   6217..6233    +  protein_bind   lac operator: The lac repressor binds to the lac operator to inhibit transcription in E. coli. This inhibition can be relieved by adding lactose or isopropyl-β-D-thiogalactopyranoside (IPTG). lac repressor encoded by lacI
>Addgene plasmid #194053 | Punc-4c.TIR1 | addgene full sequence | sequence record 381187 | Addgene NGS Result
ATGCGCGGCCGCACTGACTGGGCCGGCCACTGACTGGTGATCCATCTCGAATTTCTCGTTTCAAATTAGT
CGTTGCTATATATATTGTCTTATGTGTGGAAAACGAATAAGAAAAATTAGAGAAAGATGAGAGAGCAGGG
GCAGAATGAAAATTTGCATGGAAATTGAAGAAGATCACTGCTTTTTCCGATGAATGATGACTAAATAGAA
TGAGTTGAGAGGAAAATAATCATAATTCTAATTTTAATTAGAAATATGATATGGAAAGTAAGCAAAACCA
CAAGGCTTTTGTTCTGAACTTATTTCCGAAAAAAAAAGTGAAACTGAAAGTTAGAATTTTCAAAATAAAT
ATTGCGAGAGTCAACCTTCAGAAAAATTGGCGAGAAATCAAATTTGAATTCTCTGAAAATTTAGTTAAAA
TACATATGTTATCCTTCTTTGTTTTTTGGCCTTAGCCTGCCTTCAAGGCGACCTGAGCCTATGCGGGTGC
CTAATACCGAAACACACATAATTTTTTTTTTTTAATCTTTAAATACTGTAACGAGTCGCGAGATCCAGCG
AGACCCATAGAATATGTTGAGCGCTGCAAACAATCGTATAACTCTTGTCCAAATTTTTCCACTCTGTATT
TTTGCAAGCAGTTCAACAAATGGTCATCATTTTTATAACCCATATCTATATTCGAATCTGACATAACAAA
TAATACTAAGCACATCCTCCCACATCTCTTTTCATTCAAGTTGCGCAATTCCCCTAATAACTATGGATGG
AGGGGGGACCGAGCCCAAAGATTATTCAAAACGATAACGACTTTTTCATGCGGCCAACGAAAAATAAAAC
TTTTCTCATATTCTCCTATTTCCCATTTCAAGAATTACATCCCCATGGGACGTTGAAATCACATCATATT
AGTATATGTTAATTGTTCTTTTCACTGGAATATCGCCACGCCCCCCTTCCGGTGGCTCATTGGTTTCGAG
AAGAAGGCGGAGCCGAAGTGGGTTCTTCTTTCTTTTTTTTGTGGTAGAAGTCTAGCAGGATTAAGCTACT
ATTCCATTAGAGGATCTTCTTCTTCCAAAAAGTGAAAGGCGCGCCATGCAAAAGAGAATCGCCTTGTCGT
TTCCAGAAGAAGTACTCGAGCACGTCTTCTCCTTCATCCAACTCGACAAGGACCGTAACTCCGTCTCCCT
CGTCTGCAAGTCCTGGTACGAGATCGAGCGTTGGTGCCGTCGTAAGGTCTTCATCGGAAACTGCTACGCC
GTCTCCCCAGCCACCGTCATCCGTCGTTTCCCAAAGGTCCGTTCCGTCGAGCTCAAGGGAAAGCCACACT
TCGCCGACTTCAACCTCGTCCCAGACGGATGGGGAGGATACGTCTACCCATGGATCGAGGCCATGTCCTC
CTCCTACACCTGGCTCGAGGAGATCCGTCTCAAGCGTATGGTCGTCACCGACGACTGCCTCGAGCTCATC
GCCAAGTCCTTCAAGAACTTCAAGGTCCTCGTCCTCTCCTCCTGCGAGGGATTCTCCACCGACGGACTCG
CCGCCATCGCCGCCACCTGCCGTAACCTCAAGGTAAGTTTAAACATATATATACTAACTAACCCTGATTA
TTTAAATTTTCAGGAGCTCGACCTCCGTGAGTCCGACGTCGACGAGGTCTCCGGACACTGGCTCTCCCAC
TTCCCAGACACCTACACCTCCCTCGTCTCCCTCAACATCTCCTGCCTCGCCTCCGAGGTCTCCTTCTCCG
CCCTCGAGCGTCTCGTCACCCGTTGCCCAAACCTCAAGTCCCTCAAGCTCAACCGTGCCGTCCCACTCGA
GAAGCTCGCCACCCTCCTCCAACGTGCCCCACAACTCGAGGAGCTCGGAACCGGAGGATACACCGCCGAG
GTCCGTCCAGACGTCTACTCCGGACTCTCCGTCGCCCTCTCCGGATGCAAGGTAAGTTTAAACAGTTCGG
TACTAACTAACCATACATATTTAAATTTTCAGGAGCTCCGTTGCCTCTCCGGATTCTGGGACGCCGTCCC
AGCCTACCTCCCAGCCGTCTACTCCGTCTGCTCCCGTCTCACCACCCTCAACCTCTCCTACGCCACCGTC
CAATCCTACGACCTCGTCAAGCTCCTCTGCCAATGCCCAAAGCTCCAACGTCTCTGGGTCCTCGACTACA
TCGAGGACGCCGGACTCGAGGTCCTCGCCTCCACCTGCAAGGACCTCCGTGAGCTCCGTGTCTTCCCATC
CGAGCCATTCGTCATGGAGCCAAACGTCGCCCTCACCGAGCAAGGACTCGTCTCCGTCTCCATGGGATGC
CCAAAGCTCGAGTCCGTCCTCTACTTCTGCCGTCAAATGACCAACGCCGCCCTCATCACCATCGCCCGTA
ACCGTCCAAACATGACCCGTTTCCGTCTCTGCATCATCGAGCCAAAGGCCCCAGACTACCTCACCCTCGA
GCCACTCGACATCGGATTCGGAGCCATCGTCGAGCACTGCAAGGACCTCCGTCGTCTCTCCCTCTCCGGA
CTCCTCACCGACAAGGTCTTCGAGTACATCGGAACCTACGCCAAGAAGATGGAGATGCTCTCCGTCGCCT
TCGCCGGAGACTCCGACCTCGGACTCCACCACGTCCTCTCCGGATGCGACTCCCTCCGTAAGCTCGAGAT
CCGTGACTGCCCATTCGGAGACAAGGCCCTCCTCGCCAACGCCTCCAAGCTCGAGACCATGCGTTCCCTC
TGGATGTCCTCCTGCTCCGTCTCCTTCGGAGCCTGCAAGCTCCTCGGACAAAAGATGCCAAAGCTCAACG
TCGAGGTCATCGACGAGCGTGGAGCCCCAGACTCCCGTCCAGAGTCCTGCCCAGTCGAGCGTGTCTTCAT
CTACCGTACCGTCGCCGGACCACGTTTCGACATGCCAGGATTCGTCTGGAACATGGACCAAGACTCCACC
ATGCGTTTCTCCCGTCAAATCATCACCACCAACGGACTCTAAGGTACCATGGTATTGATATCTGAGCTCC
GCATCGGCCGCTGTCATCAGATCGCCATCTCGCGCCCGTGCCTCTGACTTCTAAGTCCAATTACTCTTCA
ACATCCCTACATGCTCTTTCTCCCTGTGCTCCCACCCCCTATTTTTGTTATTATCAAAAAACTTCTCTTA
ATTTCTTTGTTTTTTAGCTTCTTTTAAGTCACCTCTAACAATGAAATTGTGTAGATTCAAAAATAGAATT
AATTCGTAATAAAAAGTCGAAAAAAATTGTGCTCCCTCCCCCCATTAATAATAATTCTATCCCAAAATCT
ACACAATGTTCTGTGTACACTTCTTATGTTTTTTACTTCTGATAAATTTTTTTGAAACATCATAGAAAAA
ACCGCACACAAAATACCTTATCATATGTTACGTTTCAGTTTATGACCGCAATTTTTATTTCTTCGCACGT
CTGGGCCTCTCATGACGTCAAATCATGCTCATCGTGAAAAAGTTTTGGAGTATTTTTGGAATTTTTCAAT
CAAGTGAAAGTTTATGAAATTAATTTTCCTGCTTTTGCTTTTTGGGGTTTCCCCTATTGTTTGTCAAGAT
TTCGAGGACGGCGTTTTTCTTGCTAAAATCACAAGTATTGATGAGCACGATGCAAGAAAGATCGGAAGAA
GGTTTGGGTTTGAGGCTCAGTGGAAGGTGAGTAGAAGTTGATAATTTGAAAGTGGAGTAGTGTCTATGGG
GTTTTTGCCTTAAATGACAGAATACATTCCCAATATACCAAACATAACTGTTTCTACTAGTCGGCCGTAC
GGGCCCTTTCGTCTCGCGCGTTTCGGTGATGACGGTGAAAACCTCTGACACATGCAGCTCCCGGAGACGG
TCACAGCTTGTCTGTAAGCGGATGCCGGGAGCAGACAAGCCCGTCAGGGCGCGTCAGCGGGTGTTGGCGG
GTGTCGGGGCTGGCTTAACTATGCGGCATCAGAGCAGATTGTACTGAGAGTGCACCATATGCGGTGTGAA
ATACCGCACAGATGCGTAAGGAGAAAATACCGCATCAGGCGGCCTTAATTAAGGGCCTCGTGATACGCCT
ATTTTTATAGGTTAATGTCATGATAATAATGGTTTCTTAGACGTCAGGTGGCACTTTTCGGGGAAATGTG
CGCGGAACCCCTATTTGTTTATTTTTCTAAATACATTCAAATATGTATCCGCTCATGAGACAATAACCCT
GATAAATGCTTCAATAATATTGAAAAAGGAAGAGTATGAGTATTCAACATTTCCGTGTCGCCCTTATTCC
CTTTTTTGCGGCATTTTGCCTTCCTGTTTTTGCTCACCCAGAAACGCTGGTGAAAGTAAAAGATGCTGAA
GATCAGTTGGGTGCACGAGTGGGTTACATCGAACTGGATCTCAACAGCGGTAAGATCCTTGAGAGTTTTC
GCCCCGAAGAACGTTTTCCAATGATGAGCACTTTTAAAGTTCTGCTATGTGGCGCGGTATTATCCCGTAT
TGACGCCGGGCAAGAGCAACTCGGTCGCCGCATACACTATTCTCAGAATGACTTGGTTGAGTACTCACCA
GTCACAGAAAAGCATCTTACGGATGGCATGACAGTAAGAGAATTATGCAGTGCTGCCATAACCATGAGTG
ATAACACTGCGGCCAACTTACTTCTGACAACGATCGGAGGACCGAAGGAGCTAACCGCTTTTTTGCACAA
CATGGGGGATCATGTAACTCGCCTTGATCGTTGGGAACCGGAGCTGAATGAAGCCATACCAAACGACGAG
CGTGACACCACGATGCCTGTAGCAATGGCAACAACGTTGCGCAAACTATTAACTGGCGAACTACTTACTC
TAGCTTCCCGGCAACAATTAATAGACTGGATGGAGGCGGATAAAGTTGCAGGACCACTTCTGCGCTCGGC
CCTTCCGGCTGGCTGGTTTATTGCTGATAAATCTGGAGCCGGTGAGCGTGGGTCTCGCGGTATCATTGCA
GCACTGGGGCCAGATGGTAAGCCCTCCCGTATCGTAGTTATCTACACGACGGGGAGTCAGGCAACTATGG
ATGAACGAAATAGACAGATCGCTGAGATAGGTGCCTCACTGATTAAGCATTGGTAACTGTCAGACCAAGT
TTACTCATATATACTTTAGATTGATTTAAAACTTCATTTTTAATTTAAAAGGATCTAGGTGAAGATCCTT
TTTGATAATCTCATGACCAAAATCCCTTAACGTGAGTTTTCGTTCCACTGAGCGTCAGACCCCGTAGAAA
AGATCAAAGGATCTTCTTGAGATCCTTTTTTTCTGCGCGTAATCTGCTGCTTGCAAACAAAAAAACCACC
GCTACCAGCGGTGGTTTGTTTGCCGGATCAAGAGCTACCAACTCTTTTTCCGAAGGTAACTGGCTTCAGC
AGAGCGCAGATACCAAATACTGTTCTTCTAGTGTAGCCGTAGTTAGGCCACCACTTCAAGAACTCTGTAG
CACCGCCTACATACCTCGCTCTGCTAATCCTGTTACCAGTGGCTGCTGCCAGTGGCGATAAGTCGTGTCT
TACCGGGTTGGACTCAAGACGATAGTTACCGGATAAGGCGCAGCGGTCGGGCTGAACGGGGGGTTCGTGC
ACACAGCCCAGCTTGGAGCGAACGACCTACACCGAACTGAGATACCTACAGCGTGAGCTATGAGAAAGCG
CCACGCTTCCCGAAGGGAGAAAGGCGGACAGGTATCCGGTAAGCGGCAGGGTCGGAACAGGAGAGCGCAC
GAGGGAGCTTCCAGGGGGAAACGCCTGGTATCTTTATAGTCCTGTCGGGTTTCGCCACCTCTGACTTGAG
CGTCGATTTTTGTGATGCTCGTCAGGGGGGCGGAGCCTATGGAAAAACGCCAGCAACGCGGCCTTTTTAC
GGTTCCTGGCCTTTTGCTGGCCTTTTGCTCACATGTTCTTTCCTGCGTTATCCCCTGATTCTGTGGATAA
CCGTATTACCGCCTTTGAGTGAGCTGATACCGCTCGCCGCAGCCGAACGACCGAGCGCAGCGAGTCAGTG
AGCGAGGAAGCGGAAGAGCGCCCAATACGCAAACCGCCTCTCCCCGCGCGTTGGCCGATTCATTAATGCA
GCTGGCACGACAGGTTTCCCGACTGGAAAGCGGGCAGTGAGCGCAACGCAATTAATGTGAGTTAGCTCAC
TCATTAGGCACCCCAGGCTTTACACTTTATGCTTCCGGCTCGTATGTTGTGTGGAATTGTGAGCGGATAA
CAATTTCACACAGGAAACAGCTATGACCATGATTACGCCAAGCTTGCAWKSRCSRYSRYWMYGMCWRGSY
YGC
